Addgene plasmid #51517: pLSLGUS
Purpose: pLSL with GUS coding sequence followed by 3 kb of filler sequence Rep is not included on this plasmid
Depositing lab: Daniel Voytas. Depositing organization: University of Minnesota. Publication: DNA Replicons for Plant Genome Engineering. Baltes NJ, Gil-Humanes J, Cermak T, Atkins PA, Voytas DF. Plant Cell. 2014 Jan;26(1):151-63. doi: 10.1105/tpc.113.119792 PubMed 24443519.
Backbone
  Vector backbone: pCAMBIA1300
  Modifications to backbone: cis-acting replicational elements from the bean yellow dwarf virus were added in an LIR-SIR-LIR orientation.
  Vector type: plant T-DNA plasmid
  Selectable markers: Hygromycin
Growth in bacteria
  Bacterial resistance: Kanamycin, 50 μg/mL
  Growth temperature: 37°C
  Growth strain: DH5alpha
  Copy number: High Copy
Gene/Insert 1
  Gene/Insert name: GUS (alt name: beta-glucuronidase)
  Insert size (bp): 1900
  Promoter: virion-sense LIR and 2x35S
  Tag / fusion protein: NLS (N terminal on insert); flag (N terminal on insert)
  Cloning method: Gateway Cloning
  Sequencing primers: 5′ aacccgtgaaatcaaaaaact; 3′ tcattgtttgcctccctgctg
Gene/Insert 2
  Gene/Insert name: 3kb filler sequence (alt name: ALS repair template)
  Insert size (bp): 3000
  Cloning method: Gateway Cloning
  Sequencing primers: 5′ tgcgagatcgggccggcctggcc; 3′ gatattttgaattaaagataa
Resource information
  A portion of this plasmid was derived from a plasmid made by: GUS was amplified by PCR from a plasmid containing GUS.
Terms and licenses: Academic/Nonprofit Terms; Industry Terms: Not Available to Industry
Depositor comments: Note that there may be some minor discrepancies between Addgene's quality control sequence and the depositor's assembled sequence. These discrepancies are not in functionally relevant regions of the plasmid.
How to cite: pLSLGUS was a gift from Daniel Voytas (Addgene plasmid # 51517 ; http://n2t.net/addgene:51517 ; RRID:Addgene_51517)
