[The description below was written by a language model from this plasmid's Addgene catalogue record and pLannotate feature annotations shown in this document.]
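Description:
pLSLGUS is a plant binary T-DNA plasmid built on pCAMBIA1300 for Agrobacterium-mediated delivery of a bean yellow dwarf virus (BeYDV) geminiviral replicon. In bacteria it is selected with kanamycin (aphA-3 KanR). It carries a high-copy ColE1/pMB1-type origin with the bom site for E. coli, and the pVS1 oriV, RepA and StaA functions for replication and stable maintenance in Agrobacterium. Between the right and left T-DNA border repeats sits an enhanced CaMV 35S–driven hygromycin phosphotransferase cassette with a CaMV poly(A) signal, which provides selection in plant cells.

The backbone was modified by adding the BeYDV cis-acting replication elements in a long intergenic region–short intergenic region–long intergenic region (LIR-SIR-LIR) arrangement. Short fragments annotated as BeYDV movement protein and RepA flank the cargo, consistent with the duplicated LIRs. The cargo was assembled by multisite Gateway cloning, leaving attB1, attB5 and attB2 sites. The first module is E. coli uidA (GUS, beta-glucuronidase) with N-terminal NLS and FLAG tags and a NOS terminator. The second is about 3 kb of filler, recorded as an ALS repair template and annotated as an acetolactate synthase-like fragment joined to a NeoR/KanR fragment and a second NOS terminator. According to the record, GUS is expressed from the virion-sense LIR promoter together with a 2x35S promoter. The enhanced 35S element lies downstream of the cargo and before the second LIR, a placement that suggests it would be brought upstream of GUS once the replicon circularises. The record does not state this explicitly.

Rep is not encoded on this plasmid, so replicational release and rolling-circle amplification require Rep/RepA supplied in trans. The construct serves as a GUS reporter for replicon formation and expression in plant genome-engineering work.
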