Features (pLannotate 1.2.2; 37 found; start..end, strand, type, name):
    316..375     +  CDS            MP_BEYDV (fragment): Protein inferred from homology: Swiss-Prot protein existence level 3. Involved in the viral transport within, and between cells. From Bean yellow dwarf virus (BeYDV).
    473..509     +  ncRNA          PK1-TEV CVMV: Accession: RF01102 - 5'-leader pseudoknot of TEV/CVMV
    529..553     +  protein_bind   attB1: mutant version of attB; recombination site for the Gateway® BP reaction BP Clonase™
    617..640     +  CDS            3xFLAG (fragment): three tandem FLAG® epitope tags
    692..2500    +  CDS            uidA: BGLR_ECOLI - Also known as gurA, gusA. Experimental evidence at protein level: Swiss-Prot protein existence level 1. From Escherichia coli (strain K12).
   2511..2763    +  terminator     NOS terminator: nopaline synthase terminator and poly(A) signal
   2808..2828    +  protein_bind   attB5: mutant version of attB; core recombination site for the Gateway® BP reaction BP Clonase™
   2848..3843    +  CDS            ilvB (fragment): ILVB_CORGL - Protein inferred from homology: Swiss-Prot protein existence level 3. From Corynebacterium glutamicum (strain ATCC 13032 / DSM 20300 / BCRC 11384 / JCM 1318 / LMG 3730 / NCIMB 10025).
   3858..4650    +  CDS            NeoR/KanR (fragment): aminoglycoside phosphotransferase from Tn5; aph(3')-II (or nptII); confers resistance to neomycin, kanamycin, and G418 (Geneticin®)
   4677..4929    +  terminator     NOS terminator: nopaline synthase terminator and poly(A) signal
   5945..5965    -  protein_bind   attB2: mutant version of attB; core recombination site for the Gateway® BP reaction BP Clonase™
   6177..6299    -  CDS            REP_WDVS (fragment): Experimental evidence at protein level: Swiss-Prot protein existence level 1. Essential for the replication of viral ssDNA. The closed circular ssDNA genome is first converted to a superhelical dsDNA. Rep binds a specific region at the genome origin of replication. It introduces an endonucleolytic nick within the conserved sequence 5'- TAATATTAC-3' in the intergenic region of the genome present in all geminiviruses, thereby initiating the rolling circle replication (RCR). Following cleavage, binds covalently to the 5'-phosphate of DNA as a tyrosyl ester. The cleavage gives rise to a free 3'-OH
   6405..7076    +  promoter       CaMV 35S promoter (enhanced): cauliflower mosaic virus 35S promoter with a duplicated enhancer region
   7078..7096    -  misc_feature   MCS (fragment): pUC18/19 multiple cloning site
   7095..7134    +  promoter       minimal CaMV 35S promoter (fragment): minimal 35S promoter from cauliflower mosaic virus
   7165..7380    -  CDS            REPA_BEYDV (fragment): Experimental evidence at protein level: Swiss-Prot protein existence level 1. Implicated in enhancement of V-sense gene expression. Acts a an inhibitor of C-sense gene transcription. From Bean yellow dwarf virus (BeYDV).
   7675..7734    +  CDS            MP_BEYDV (fragment): Protein inferred from homology: Swiss-Prot protein existence level 3. Involved in the viral transport within, and between cells. From Bean yellow dwarf virus (BeYDV).
   7733..7778    -  misc_feature   MCS (fragment): pUC18/19 multiple cloning site
   7810..7832    -  protein_bind   lac operator (fragment): The lac repressor binds to the lac operator to inhibit transcription in E. coli. This inhibition can be relieved by adding lactose or isopropyl-β-D-thiogalactopyranoside (IPTG). lac repressor encoded by lacI
   7836..7866    -  promoter       lac promoter: promoter for the E. coli lac operon
   7881..7902    -  protein_bind   CAP binding site: CAP binding activates transcription in the presence of cAMP. E. coli catabolite activator protein
   7915..8003    -  CDS            lacI (fragment): lac repressor; lacI; The lac repressor binds to the lac operator to inhibit transcription in E. coli. This inhibition can be relieved by adding lactose or isopropyl-β-D-thiogalactopyranoside (IPTG).
   8093..8770    +  promoter       CaMV 35S promoter (enhanced): cauliflower mosaic virus 35S promoter with a duplicated enhancer region
   8838..9863    +  CDS            HygR: hygromycin B phosphotransferase confers resistance to hygromycin
   9904..10078   +  polyA_signal   CaMV poly(A) signal: cauliflower mosaic virus polyadenylation signal
  10156..10180   -  misc_feature   LB T-DNA repeat: left border repeat from nopaline C58 T-DNA
  10605..11399   +  CDS            KanR: aminoglycoside phosphotransferase; aphA-3; confers resistance to kanamycin
  11486..12074   +  rep_origin     ori: high-copy-number ColE1/pMB1/pBR322/pUC origin of replication
  12260..12400   -  misc_feature   bom: basis of mobility region from pBR322
  12502..12541   -  CDS            rop (fragment): Rop protein, which maintains plasmids at low copy number; rop
  12744..12938   -  rep_origin     pVS1 oriV: origin of replication for the Pseudomonas plasmid pVS1 (Heeb et al., 2000)
  13004..14072   -  CDS            pVS1 RepA (fragment): replication protein from the Pseudomonas plasmid pVS1 (Heeb et al., 2000)
  14505..15134   -  CDS            pVS1 StaA: stability protein from the Pseudomonas plasmid pVS1 (Heeb et al., 2000)
  15694..16095   -  CDS            Y4CG_SINFN (fragment): Protein inferred from homology: Swiss-Prot protein existence level 3. From Sinorhizobium fredii (strain NBRC 101917 / NGR234).
  16434..16458   -  misc_feature   RB T-DNA repeat: right border repeat from nopaline C58 T-DNA
  16524..16678   -  CDS            lacZα (fragment): LacZα fragment of β-galactosidase; lacZ fragment
  16681..9       -  misc_feature   MCS (fragment) (across the origin): pUC18/19 multiple cloning site
>Addgene plasmid #51517 | pLSLGUS | depositor full sequence | sequence record 78696 | pLSLGUS sequence 16691 bps
CCTGCAGGTAGCAGAAGGCATGTTGTTGTGACTCCGAGGGGTTGCCTCAAACTCTATCTTATAACCGGCG
TGGAGGCATGGAGGCAGGGGTATTTTGGTCATTTTAATAGATAGTGGAAAATGACGTGGAATTTACTTAA
AGACGAAGTCTTTGCGACAAGGGGGGGCCCACGCCGAATTTAATATTACCGGCGTGGCCCCCCCTTATCG
CGAGTGCTTTAGCACGAGCGGTCCAGATTTAAAGTAGAAAATTTCCCGCCCACTAGGGTTAAAGGTGTTC
ACACTATAAAAGCATATACGATGTGATGGTATTTGATGGAGCGTATATTGTATCAGGTATTTCCGTTGGA
TACGAATTATTCGTACGACCCTCCCTAAGATTCTTGATTGTTTATAAAACCAAATCTCATTGTCTTTGTT
GTGTATTGTTTGCAGGACGTCGAGAGTTCTCAACACAACATATACAAAACAAACGAATCTCAAGCAATCA
AGCATTCTACTTCTATTGCAGCAATTTAAATCATTTCTACAAGTTTGTACAAAAAAGCAGGCTCCGAATT
CGCCCTTCACCATGGATTATAAGGATCACGATGGCGACTACAAGGACCACGATATTGACTACAAAGACGA
TGACGATAAAATGGCTCCTAAGAAAAAGCGCAAAGTCGGTATCCATGGCGTTCCCTCTAGAATGTTACGT
CCTGTAGAAACCCCAACCCGTGAAATCAAAAAACTCGACGGCCTGTGGGCATTCAGTCTGGATCGCGAAA
ACTGTGGAATTGATCAGCGTTGGTGGGAAAGCGCGTTACAAGAAAGCCGGGCAATTGCTGTGCCAGGCAG
TTTTAACGATCAGTTCGCCGATGCAGATATTCGTAATTATGCGGGCAACGTCTGGTATCAGCGCGAAGTC
TTTATACCGAAAGGTTGGGCAGGCCAGCGTATCGTGCTGCGTTTCGATGCGGTCACTCATTACGGCAAAG
TGTGGGTCAATAATCAGGAAGTGATGGAGCATCAGGGCGGCTATACGCCATTTGAAGCCGATGTCACGCC
GTATGTTATTGCCGGGAAAAGTGTACGTATCACCGTTTGTGTGAACAACGAACTGAACTGGCAGACTATC
CCGCCGGGAATGGTGATTACCGACGAAAACGGCAAGAAAAAGCAGTCTTACTTCCATGATTTCTTTAACT
ATGCCGGAATCCATCGCAGCGTAATGCTCTACACCACGCCGAACACCTGGGTGGACGATATCACCGTGGT
GACGCATGTCGCGCAAGACTGTAACCACGCGTCTGTTGACTGGCAGGTGGTGGCCAATGGTGATGTCAGC
GTTGAACTGCGTGATGCGGATCAACAGGTGGTTGCAACTGGACAAGGCACTAGCGGGACTTTGCAAGTGG
TGAATCCGCACCTCTGGCAACCGGGTGAAGGTTATCTCTATGAACTGTGCGTCACAGCCAAAAGCCAGAC
AGAGTGTGATATCTACCCGCTTCGCGTCGGCATCCGGTCAGTGGCAGTGAAGGGCGAACAGTTCCTGATT
AACCACAAACCGTTCTACTTTACTGGCTTTGGTCGTCATGAAGATGCGGACTTGCGTGGCAAAGGATTCG
ATAACGTGCTGATGGTGCACGACCACGCATTAATGGACTGGATTGGGGCCAACTCCTACCGTACCTCGCA
TTACCCTTACGCTGAAGAGATGCTCGACTGGGCAGATGAACATGGCATCGTGGTGATTGATGAAACTGCT
GCTGTCGGCTTTAACCTCTCTTTAGGCATTGGTTTCGAAGCGGGCAACAAGCCGAAAGAACTGTACAGCG
AAGAGGCAGTCAACGGGGAAACTCAGCAAGCGCACTTACAGGCGATTAAAGAGCTGATAGCGCGTGACAA
AAACCACCCAAGCGTGGTGATGTGGAGTATTGCCAACGAACCGGATACCCGTCCGCAAGGTGCACGGGAA
TATTTCGCGCCACTGGCGGAAGCAACGCGTAAACTCGACCCGACGCGTCCGATCACCTGCGTCAATGTAA
TGTTCTGCGACGCTCACACCGATACCATCAGCGATCTCTTTGATGTGCTGTGCCTGAACCGTTATTACGG
ATGGTATGTCCAAAGCGGCGATTTGGAAACGGCAGAGAAGGTACTGGAAAAAGAACTTCTGGCCTGGCAG
GAGAAACTGCATCAGCCGATTATCATCACCGAATACGGCGTGGATACGTTAGCCGGGCTGCACTCAATGT
ACACCGACATGTGGAGTGAAGAGTATCAGTGTGCATGGCTGGATATGTATCACCGCGTCTTTGATCGCGT
CAGCGCCGTCGTCGGTGAACAGGTATGGAATTTCGCCGATTTTGCGACCTCGCAAGGCATATTGCGCGTT
GGCGGTAACAAGAAAGGGATCTTCACTCGCGACCGCAAACCGAAGTCGGCGGCTTTTCTGCTGCAAAAAC
GCTGGACTGGCATGAACTTCGGTGAAAAACCGCAGCAGGGAGGCAAACAATGAGACGTCCGATCGTTCAA
ACATTTGGCAATAAAGTTTCTTAAGATTGAATCCTGTTGCCGGTCTTGCGATGATTATCATATAATTTCT
GTTGAATTACGTTAAGCATGTAATAATTAACATGTAATGCATGACGTTATTTATGAGATGGGTTTTTATG
ATTAGAGTCCCGCAATTATACATTTAATACGCGATAGAAAACAAAATATAGCGCGCAAACTAGGATAAAT
TATCGCGCGCGGTGTCATCTATGTTACTAGATCGGGAATTGATCCCCCCTCGACAGCTTCCGGAAAGGGC
GAATTCGCAACTTTGTATACAAAAGTTGCCGAGCTCGCGGCCGCAGTGCGAGATCGGGCCGGCCTGGCCC
TGTTTTGATTGATGTACCTAAGGATATTCAGCAACAATTGGTGATACCTGACTGGGATCAGCCAATGAGG
TTGCCTGGTTACATGTCTAGGTTACCTAAATTGCCCAATGAGATGCTTTTAGAACAAATTGTTAGGCTTA
TTTCTGAGTCAAAGAAGCCTGTTTTGTATGTGGGGGGTGGGTGTTCGCAATCGAGTGAGGAGTTGAGACG
ATTCGTGGAGCTCACCGGTATCCCCGTGGCAAGTACTTTGATGGGTCTTGGAGCTTTTCCAACTGGGGAT
GAGCTTTCCCTTTCAATGTTGGGTATGCATGGTACTGTTTATGCTAATTATGCTGTGGACAGTAGTGATT
TATTGCTCGCATTTGGGGTGAGGTTTGATGATAGAGTTACTGGAAAGTTAGAAGCTTTTGCTAGCCGAGC
GAAAATTGTTCACATTGATATTGATTCAGCTGAGATTGGAAAGAACAAGCAGCCTCATGTTTCCATTTGT
GCGGATATCAAGTTGGCGTTACAGGGTTTGAATTCGATATTGGAGAGTAAGGAAGGTAAACTGAAGTTGG
ATTTTTCTGCTTGGAGGCAGGAGTTGACGGTGCAGAAAGTGAAGTACCCGTTGAATTTTAAAACTTTTGG
TGATGCTATTCCTCCGCAATATGCTATCCAGGTTCTAGATGAGTTAACTAATGGGAGTGCTATTATAAGT
ACCGGTGTTGGGCAGCACCAGATGTGGGCTGCTCAATATTATAAGTACAGAAAGCCACGCCAATGGTTGA
CATCTGGTGGATTAGGAGCGATGGGATTTGGTTTGCCCGCTGCTATTGGTGCGGCTGTTGGAAGACCTGA
TGAAGTTGTGGTTGACATTGATGGTGATGGCAGTTTCATCATGAATGTGCAGGAGCTAGCAACTATTAAG
GTGGAGAATCTCCCAGTTAAGATTATGTTACTGAATAATCAACACTTGGGAATGGTTGTACAAATGGCTT
CCTCCTGGATTGAACAAGATGGATTGCACGCAGGTTCTCCGGCCGCTTGGGTGGAGAGGCTATTCGGCTA
TGACTGGGCACAACAGACAATCGGCTGCTCTGATGCCGCCGTGTTCCGGCTGTCAGCGCAGGGTAGACCG
GTTCTTTTTGTCAAGACCGACCTGTCCGGTGCCCTGAATGAACTGCAAGACGAGGCAGCGCGGCTATCGT
GGCTGGCCACGACGGGCGTACCTTGCGCTGCTGTGCTCGACGTTGTCACTGAAGCGGGAAGGGACTGGCT
GCTATTGGGCGAAGTGCCGGGGCAGGATCTCCTGTCATCTCACCTTGCTCCTGCCGAGAAAGTATCCATC
ATGGCTGATGCAATGCGGCGGCTGCATACGCTTGATCCGGCTACCTGCCCATTCGACCACCAAGCGAAAC
ATCGCATCGAGCGAGCACGTACTCGGATGGAAGCCGGTCTTGTCGATCAGGATGATCTGGACGAAGAGCA
TCAGGGGCTCGCGCCAGCCGAACTGTTCGCCAGGCTCAAGGCGAGAATGCCCGACGGCGAGGATCTCGTC
GTGACCCATGGCGATGCCTGCTTGCCGAATATCATGGTGGAAAATGGCCGCTTTTCTGGATTCATCGACT
GTGGCCGGCTGGGTGTGGCGGACCGCTATCAGGACATAGCGTTGGCTACCCGTGATATTGCTGAAGAGCT
TGGCGGCGAATGGGCTGACCGCTTCCTCGTGCTTTACGGTATCGCCGCTCCCGATTCGCAGCGCATCGCC
TTCTATCGCCTTCTTGACGAGTTCTTCTGATAACCGCGGAGAGCTCGAATTTCCCCGATCGTTCAAACAT
TTGGCAATAAAGTTTCTTAAGATTGAATCCTGTTGCCGGTCTTGCGATGATTATCATATAATTTCTGTTG
AATTACGTTAAGCATGTAATAATTAACATGTAATGCATGACGTTATTTATGAGATGGGTTTTTATGATTA
GAGTCCCGCAATTATACATTTAATACGCGATAGAAAACAAAATATAGCGCGCAAACTAGGATAAATTATC
GCGCGCGGTGTCATCTATGTTACTAGATCGTGGGCCTCGAGGATCGATTCTATAAGGCTAACAGAGCACA
CACATACCTGGGGAATCCTTCTAATGAGGCGGAGATCTTTCCTAATATGTTGAAATTTGCAGAGGCTTGT
GGCGTACCTGCTGCGAGAGTGACACACAGGGATGATCTTAGAGCGGCTATTCAAAAGATGTTAGACACTC
CTGGGCCATACTTGTTGGATGTGATTGTACCTCATCAGGAACATGTTCTACCTATGATTCCTACCGGAGG
GGCTTTCAAAGACGTCATCACAGAGGGTGACGGGAGAAGTTCCTATTGACTTTGAGGTGCTACAGAGCTA
GTTCTAGGCCTTGTATTATCTAAAATAAACTTCTATTAAACCAAAAATGTTATGTCTATTAGTTTGTTAT
TAGTTTTTCCGTGGCTTTGCTCATTGTCAGTGTTGTACTATTAAGTAGTTGATATTTATGTTTGCTTTAA
GTTTTGCATCATCTCGCTTTGGTTTTGAATGTGAAGGATTTCAGCAATGTTTCATTCTCTATTCGCAACA
TCCAGTCGGTATCCGGAGCTCTATGTAGTATGTCTGGAGATTAATTTCTAGTGGAGTAGTTTAGTGCGAT
AAAGTTAGCTTGTTCCACATTTTTATTTCGTAACCTGGGTCAGATTGGAACTTCCTCTTTAGGTTGGATG
CAATCCCTATTTGGGCTTTCTCTTAATTTCATTATTGAAATTGTTGGCTTTTAATCTGAGCAAGTTGATT
TGCAGCTTTCTCTCTTGAGTCCTAGCGAGCAATACGTTATCTCTGTCTCCTATTTCTTAGTGGATAATCT
TATGATGGAAATCTGTGGAGATAGGAAACTGTTGACTGCTCATTCTCTCTTTGTGAGGCGTCTGACAGTT
ACGCTTTCAATCTATAGCAGTTCGATCAGACTTTCTTTGCTTATAACAATACTAGATACAGTTGGACCGT
GTAGCACGGGCCCAACAATTTGTGTAACGTTATCTTTAATTCAAAATATCGCAGGTCGACGACCCAGCTT
TCTTGTACAAAGTGGGAGTGTACTTCAAGTCAGTGGGAAATCAATAAAATGATTATTTTATGAATATATT
TCATTGTGCAAGTAGATAGAAATTACATATGTTACATAACACACGAAATAAACAAAAAAAGACAATCCAA
AAACAAACACCCCAAAAAAAATAATCACTTTAGATAAACTCGTATGAGGAGAGGCACGTTCAGTGACTCG
ACGATTCCCGAGCAAAAAAAGTCTCCCCGTCACACATGTAGTGGGTGACGCAATTATCTTTAAAGTAATC
CTTCTGTTGACTTGTCATTGATAACATCCAGTCTTCGTCAGGATTGCAAAGAATTATAGAAGGGATCCCA
CTCGAGCCAAGCTTGGCGTGTCTGCAGGTCAACATGGTGGAGCACGACACACTTGTCTACTCCAAAAATA
TCAAAGATACAGTCTCAGAAGACCAAAGGGCAATTGAGACTTTTCAACAAAGGGTAATATCCGGAAACCT
CCTCGGATTCCATTGCCCAGCTATCTGTCACTTTATTGTGAAGATAGTGGAAAAGGAAGGTGGCTCCTAC
AAATGCCATCATTGCGATAAAGGAAAGGCCATCGTTGAAGATGCCTCTGCCGACAGTGGTCCCAAAGATG
GACCCCCACCCACGAGGAGCATCGTGGAAAAAGAAGACGTTCCAACCACGTCTTCAAAGCAAGTGGATTG
ATGTGATAACATGGTGGAGCACGACACACTTGTCTACTCCAAAAATATCAAAGATACAGTCTCAGAAGAC
CAAAGGGCAATTGAGACTTTTCAACAAAGGGTAATATCCGGAAACCTCCTCGGATTCCATTGCCCAGCTA
TCTGTCACTTTATTGTGAAGATAGTGGAAAAGGAAGGTGGCTCCTACAAATGCCATCATTGCGATAAAGG
AAAGGCCATCGTTGAAGATGCCTCTGCCGACAGTGGTCCCAAAGATGGACCCCCACCCACGAGGAGCATC
GTGGAAAAAGAAGACGTTCCAACCACGTCTTCAAAGCAAGTGGATTGATGTGATATCTCCACTGACGTAA
GGGATGACGCACAATCCCACTATCCTTCGCAAGACCCTTCCTCTATATAAGGAAGTTCATTTCATTTGGA
GAGGACCTCGACTCTAGAGGATCCCCCTTCCTCTATATAAGGAAGTTCATTTCATTTGGAGAGGTAAGTT
TCACTTCACACATTATTACTGTCTTCTAATACAAGGTTTTTTATCAAGCTGGAGAAGAGCATGATAGTGG
GTAGTGCCATCTTGATGAAGCTCAGAAGCAACACCAAGGAAGAAAATAAGAAAAGGTGTGAGTTTCTCCC
AGAGAAACTGGAATAAATCATCTCTTTGAGATGAGCACTTGGGATAGGTAAGGAAAACATATTTAGATTG
GAGTCTGAAGTTCTTACTAGCAGAAGGCATGTTGTTGTGACTCCGAGGGGTTGCCTCAAACTCTATCTTA
TAACCGGCGTGGAGGCATGGAGGCAGGGGTATTTTGGTCATTTTAATAGATAGTGGAAAATGACGTGGAA
TTTACTTAAAGACGAAGTCTTTGCGACAAGGGGGGGCCCACGCCGAATTTAATATTACCGGCGTGGCCCC
CCCTTATCGCGAGTGCTTTAGCACGAGCGGTCCAGATTTAAAGTAGAAAATTTCCCGCCCACTAGGGTTA
AAGGTGTTCACACTATAAAAGCATATACGATGTGATGGTATTTGATGGAGCGTATATTGTATCAGGTATT
TCCGTTGGATACGAATTATTCGTACGACCCTCCCTGCAGGTCGACTCTAGAGGATCCCCGGGTACCGAGC
TCGAATTCGTAATCATGGTCATAGCTGTTTCCTGTGTGAAATTGTTATCCGCTCACAATTCCACACAACA
TACGAGCCGGAAGCATAAAGTGTAAAGCCTGGGGTGCCTAATGAGTGAGCTAACTCACATTAATTGCGTT
GCGCTCACTGCCCGCTTTCCAGTCGGGAAACCTGTCGTGCCAGCTGCATTAATGAATCGGCCAACGCGCG
GGGAGAGGCGGTTTGCGTATTGGCTAGAGCAGCTTGCCAACATGGTGGAGCACGACACTCTCGTCTACTC
CAAGAATATCAAAGATACAGTCTCAGAAGACCAAAGGGCTATTGAGACTTTTCAACAAAGGGTAATATCG
GGAAACCTCCTCGGATTCCATTGCCCAGCTATCTGTCACTTCATCAAAAGGACAGTAGAAAAGGAAGGTG
GCACCTACAAATGCCATCATTGCGATAAAGGAAAGGCTATCGTTCAAGATGCCTCTGCCGACAGTGGTCC
CAAAGATGGACCCCCACCCACGAGGAGCATCGTGGAAAAAGAAGACGTTCCAACCACGTCTTCAAAGCAA
GTGGATTGATGTGATAACATGGTGGAGCACGACACTCTCGTCTACTCCAAGAATATCAAAGATACAGTCT
CAGAAGACCAAAGGGCTATTGAGACTTTTCAACAAAGGGTAATATCGGGAAACCTCCTCGGATTCCATTG
CCCAGCTATCTGTCACTTCATCAAAAGGACAGTAGAAAAGGAAGGTGGCACCTACAAATGCCATCATTGC
GATAAAGGAAAGGCTATCGTTCAAGATGCCTCTGCCGACAGTGGTCCCAAAGATGGACCCCCACCCACGA
GGAGCATCGTGGAAAAAGAAGACGTTCCAACCACGTCTTCAAAGCAAGTGGATTGATGTGATATCTCCAC
TGACGTAAGGGATGACGCACAATCCCACTATCCTTCGCAAGACCTTCCTCTATATAAGGAAGTTCATTTC
ATTTGGAGAGGACACGCTGAAATCACCAGTCTCTCTCTACAAATCTATCTCTCTCGAGCTTTCGCAGATC
CGGGGGGGCAATGAGATATGAAAAAGCCTGAACTCACCGCGACGTCTGTCGAGAAGTTTCTGATCGAAAA
GTTCGACAGCGTCTCCGACCTGATGCAGCTCTCGGAGGGCGAAGAATCTCGTGCTTTCAGCTTCGATGTA
GGAGGGCGTGGATATGTCCTGCGGGTAAATAGCTGCGCCGATGGTTTCTACAAAGATCGTTATGTTTATC
GGCACTTTGCATCGGCCGCGCTCCCGATTCCGGAAGTGCTTGACATTGGGGAGTTTAGCGAGAGCCTGAC
CTATTGCATCTCCCGCCGTGCACAGGGTGTCACGTTGCAAGACCTGCCTGAAACCGAACTGCCCGCTGTT
CTACAACCGGTCGCGGAGGCTATGGATGCGATCGCTGCGGCCGATCTTAGCCAGACGAGCGGGTTCGGCC
CATTCGGACCGCAAGGAATCGGTCAATACACTACATGGCGTGATTTCATATGCGCGATTGCTGATCCCCA
TGTGTATCACTGGCAAACTGTGATGGACGACACCGTCAGTGCGTCCGTCGCGCAGGCTCTCGATGAGCTG
ATGCTTTGGGCCGAGGACTGCCCCGAAGTCCGGCACCTCGTGCACGCGGATTTCGGCTCCAACAATGTCC
TGACGGACAATGGCCGCATAACAGCGGTCATTGACTGGAGCGAGGCGATGTTCGGGGATTCCCAATACGA
GGTCGCCAACATCTTCTTCTGGAGGCCGTGGTTGGCTTGTATGGAGCAGCAGACGCGCTACTTCGAGCGG
AGGCATCCGGAGCTTGCAGGATCGCCACGACTCCGGGCGTATATGCTCCGCATTGGTCTTGACCAACTCT
ATCAGAGCTTGGTTGACGGCAATTTCGATGATGCAGCTTGGGCGCAGGGTCGATGCGACGCAATCGTCCG
ATCCGGAGCCGGGACTGTCGGGCGTACACAAATCGCCCGCAGAAGCGCGGCCGTCTGGACCGATGGCTGT
GTAGAAGTACTCGCCGATAGTGGAAACCGACGCCCCAGCACTCGTCCGAGGGCAAAGAAATAGAGTAGAT
GCCGACGCGGATCTGTCGATCGACAAGCTCGAGTTTCTCCATAATAATGTGTGAGTAGTTCCCAGATAAG
GGAATTAGGGTTCCTATAGGGTTTCGCTCATGTGTTGAGCATATAAGAAACCCTTAGTATGTATTTGTAT
TTGTAAAATACTTCTATCAATAAAATTTCTAATTCCTAAAACCAAAATCCAGTACTAAAATCCAGATCCC
CCGAATTAATTCGGCGTTAATTCAGTACATTAAAAACGTCCGCAATGTGTTATTAAGTTGTCTAAGCGTC
AATTTGTTTACACCACAATATATCCTGCCACCAGCCAGCCAACAGCTCCCCGACCGGCAGCTCGGCACAA
AATCACCACTCGATACAGGCAGCCCATCAGTCCGGGACGGCGTCAGCGGGAGAGCCGTTGTAAGGCGGCA
GACTTTGCTCATGTTACCGATGCTATTCGGAAGAACGGCAACTAAGCTGCCGGGTTTGAAACACGGATGA
TCTCGCGGAGGGTAGCATGTTGATTGTAACGATGACAGAGCGTTGCTGCCTGTGATCACCGCGGTTTCAA
AATCGGCTCCGTCGATACTATGTTATACGCCAACTTTGAAAACAACTTTGAAAAAGCTGTTTTCTGGTAT
TTAAGGTTTTAGAATGCAAGGAACAGTGAATTGGAGTTCGTCTTGTTATAATTAGCTTCTTGGGGTATCT
TTAAATACTGTAGAAAAGAGGAAGGAAATAATAAATGGCTAAAATGAGAATATCACCGGAATTGAAAAAA
CTGATCGAAAAATACCGCTGCGTAAAAGATACGGAAGGAATGTCTCCTGCTAAGGTATATAAGCTGGTGG
GAGAAAATGAAAACCTATATTTAAAAATGACGGACAGCCGGTATAAAGGGACCACCTATGATGTGGAACG
GGAAAAGGACATGATGCTATGGCTGGAAGGAAAGCTGCCTGTTCCAAAGGTCCTGCACTTTGAACGGCAT
GATGGCTGGAGCAATCTGCTCATGAGTGAGGCCGATGGCGTCCTTTGCTCGGAAGAGTATGAAGATGAAC
AAAGCCCTGAAAAGATTATCGAGCTGTATGCGGAGTGCATCAGGCTCTTTCACTCCATCGACATATCGGA
TTGTCCCTATACGAATAGCTTAGACAGCCGCTTAGCCGAATTGGATTACTTACTGAATAACGATCTGGCC
GATGTGGATTGCGAAAACTGGGAAGAAGACACTCCATTTAAAGATCCGCGCGAGCTGTATGATTTTTTAA
AGACGGAAAAGCCCGAAGAGGAACTTGTCTTTTCCCACGGCGACCTGGGAGACAGCAACATCTTTGTGAA
AGATGGCAAAGTAAGTGGCTTTATTGATCTTGGGAGAAGCGGCAGGGCGGACAAGTGGTATGACATTGCC
TTCTGCGTCCGGTCGATCAGGGAGGATATCGGGGAAGAACAGTATGTCGAGCTATTTTTTGACTTACTGG
GGATCAAGCCTGATTGGGAGAAAATAAAATATTATATTTTACTGGATGAATTGTTTTAGTACCTAGAATG
CATGACCAAAATCCCTTAACGTGAGTTTTCGTTCCACTGAGCGTCAGACCCCGTAGAAAAGATCAAAGGA
TCTTCTTGAGATCCTTTTTTTCTGCGCGTAATCTGCTGCTTGCAAACAAAAAAACCACCGCTACCAGCGG
TGGTTTGTTTGCCGGATCAAGAGCTACCAACTCTTTTTCCGAAGGTAACTGGCTTCAGCAGAGCGCAGAT
ACCAAATACTGTCCTTCTAGTGTAGCCGTAGTTAGGCCACCACTTCAAGAACTCTGTAGCACCGCCTACA
TACCTCGCTCTGCTAATCCTGTTACCAGTGGCTGCTGCCAGTGGCGATAAGTCGTGTCTTACCGGGTTGG
ACTCAAGACGATAGTTACCGGATAAGGCGCAGCGGTCGGGCTGAACGGGGGGTTCGTGCACACAGCCCAG
CTTGGAGCGAACGACCTACACCGAACTGAGATACCTACAGCGTGAGCTATGAGAAAGCGCCACGCTTCCC
GAAGGGAGAAAGGCGGACAGGTATCCGGTAAGCGGCAGGGTCGGAACAGGAGAGCGCACGAGGGAGCTTC
CAGGGGGAAACGCCTGGTATCTTTATAGTCCTGTCGGGTTTCGCCACCTCTGACTTGAGCGTCGATTTTT
GTGATGCTCGTCAGGGGGGCGGAGCCTATGGAAAAACGCCAGCAACGCGGCCTTTTTACGGTTCCTGGCC
TTTTGCTGGCCTTTTGCTCACATGTTCTTTCCTGCGTTATCCCCTGATTCTGTGGATAACCGTATTACCG
CCTTTGAGTGAGCTGATACCGCTCGCCGCAGCCGAACGACCGAGCGCAGCGAGTCAGTGAGCGAGGAAGC
GGAAGAGCGCCTGATGCGGTATTTTCTCCTTACGCATCTGTGCGGTATTTCACACCGCATATGGTGCACT
CTCAGTACAATCTGCTCTGATGCCGCATAGTTAAGCCAGTATACACTCCGCTATCGCTACGTGACTGGGT
CATGGCTGCGCCCCGACACCCGCCAACACCCGCTGACGCGCCCTGACGGGCTTGTCTGCTCCCGGCATCC
GCTTACAGACAAGCTGTGACCGTCTCCGGGAGCTGCATGTGTCAGAGGTTTTCACCGTCATCACCGAAAC
GCGCGAGGCAGGGTGCCTTGATGTGGGCGCCGGCGGTCGAGTGGCGACGGCGCGGCTTGTCCGCGCCCTG
GTAGATTGCCTGGCCGTAGGCCAGCCATTTTTGAGCGGCCAGCGGCCGCGATAGGCCGACGCGAAGCGGC
GGGGCGTAGGGAGCGCAGCGACCGAAGGGTAGGCGCTTTTTGCAGCTCTTCGGCTGTGCGCTGGCCAGAC
AGTTATGCACAGGCCAGGCGGGTTTTAAGAGTTTTAATAAGTTTTAAAGAGTTTTAGGCGGAAAAATCGC
CTTTTTTCTCTTTTATATCAGTCACTTACATGTGTGACCGGTTCCCAATGTACGGCTTTGGGTTCCCAAT
GTACGGGTTCCGGTTCCCAATGTACGGCTTTGGGTTCCCAATGTACGTGCTATCCACAGGAAAGAGACCT
TTTCGACCTTTTTCCCCTGCTAGGGCAATTTGCCCTAGCATCTGCTCCGTACATTAGGAACCGGCGGATG
CTTCGCCCTCGATCAGGTTGCGGTAGCGCATGACTAGGATCGGGCCAGCCTGCCCCGCCTCCTCCTTCAA
ATCGTACTCCGGCAGGTCATTTGACCCGATCAGCTTGCGCACGGTGAAACAGAACTTCTTGAACTCTCCG
GCGCTGCCACTGCGTTCGTAGATCGTCTTGAACAACCATCTGGCTTCTGCCTTGCCTGCGGCGCGGCGTG
CCAGGCGGTAGAGAAAACGGCCGATGCCGGGATCGATCAAAAAGTAATCGGGGTGAACCGTCAGCACGTC
CGGGTTCTTGCCTTCTGTGATCTCGCGGTACATCCAATCAGCTAGCTCGATCTCGATGTACTCCGGCCGC
CCGGTTTCGCTCTTTACGATCTTGTAGCGGCTAATCAAGGCTTCACCCTCGGATACCGTCACCAGGCGGC
CGTTCTTGGCCTTCTTCGTACGCTGCATGGCAACGTGCGTGGTGTTTAACCGAATGCAGGTTTCTACCAG
GTCGTCTTTCTGCTTTCCGCCATCGGCTCGCCGGCAGAACTTGAGTACGTCCGCAACGTGTGGACGGAAC
ACGCGGCCGGGCTTGTCTCCCTTCCCTTCCCGGTATCGGTTCATGGATTCGGTTAGATGGGAAACCGCCA
TCAGTACCAGGTCGTAATCCCACACACTGGCCATGCCGGCCGGCCCTGCGGAAACCTCTACGTGCCCGTC
TGGAAGCTCGTAGCGGATCACCTCGCCAGCTCGTCGGTCACGCTTCGACAGACGGAAAACGGCCACGTCC
ATGATGCTGCGACTATCGCGGGTGCCCACGTCATAGAGCATCGGAACGAAAAAATCTGGTTGCTCGTCGC
CCTTGGGCGGCTTCCTAATCGACGGCGCACCGGCTGCCGGCGGTTGCCGGGATTCTTTGCGGATTCGATC
AGCGGCCGCTTGCCACGATTCACCGGGGCGTGCTTCTGCCTCGATGCGTTGCCGCTGGGCGGCCTGCGCG
GCCTTCAACTTCTCCACCAGGTCATCACCCAGCGCCGCGCCGATTTGTACCGGGCCGGATGGTTTGCGAC
CGTCACGCCGATTCCTCGGGCTTGGGGGTTCCAGTGCCATTGCAGGGCCGGCAGACAACCCAGCCGCTTA
CGCCTGGCCAACCGCCCGTTCCTCCACACATGGGGCATTCCACGGCGTCGGTGCCTGGTTGTTCTTGATT
TTCCATGCCGCCTCCTTTAGCCGCTAAAATTCATCTACTCATTTATTCATTTGCTCATTTACTCTGGTAG
CTGCGCGATGTATTCAGATAGCAGCTCGGTAATGGTCTTGCCTTGGCGTACCGCGTACATCTTCAGCTTG
GTGTGATCCTCCGCCGGCAACTGAAAGTTGACCCGCTTCATGGCTGGCGTGTCTGCCAGGCTGGCCAACG
TTGCAGCCTTGCTGCTGCGTGCGCTCGGACGGCCGGCACTTAGCGTGTTTGTGCTTTTGCTCATTTTCTC
TTTACCTCATTAACTCAAATGAGTTTTGATTTAATTTCAGCGGCCAGCGCCTGGACCTCGCGGGCAGCGT
CGCCCTCGGGTTCTGATTCAAGAACGGTTGTGCCGGCGGCGGCAGTGCCTGGGTAGCTCACGCGCTGCGT
GATACGGGACTCAAGAATGGGCAGCTCGTACCCGGCCAGCGCCTCGGCAACCTCACCGCCGATGCGCGTG
CCTTTGATCGCCCGCGACACGACAAAGGCCGCTTGTAGCCTTCCATCCGTGACCTCAATGCGCTGCTTAA
CCAGCTCCACCAGGTCGGCGGTGGCCCATATGTCGTAAGGGCTTGGCTGCACCGGAATCAGCACGAAGTC
GGCTGCCTTGATCGCGGACACAGCCAAGTCCGCCGCCTGGGGCGCTCCGTCGATCACTACGAAGTCGCGC
CGGCCGATGGCCTTCACGTCGCGGTCAATCGTCGGGCGGTCGATGCCGACAACGGTTAGCGGTTGATCTT
CCCGCACGGCCGCCCAATCGCGGGCACTGCCCTGGGGATCGGAATCGACTAACAGAACATCGGCCCCGGC
GAGTTGCAGGGCGCGGGCTAGATGGGTTGCGATGGTCGTCTTGCCTGACCCGCCTTTCTGGTTAAGTACA
GCGATAACCTTCATGCGTTCCCCTTGCGTATTTGTTTATTTACTCATCGCATCATATACGCAGCGACCGC
ATGACGCAAGCTGTTTTACTCAAATACACATCACCTTTTTAGACGGCGGCGCTCGGTTTCTTCAGCGGCC
AAGCTGGCCGGCCAGGCCGCCAGCTTGGCATCAGACAAACCGGCCAGGATTTCATGCAGCCGCACGGTTG
AGACGTGCGCGGGCGGCTCGAACACGTACCCGGCCGCGATCATCTCCGCCTCGATCTCTTCGGTAATGAA
AAACGGTTCGTCCTGGCCGTCCTGGTGCGGTTTCATGCTTGTTCCTCTTGGCGTTCATTCTCGGCGGCCG
CCAGGGCGTCGGCCTCGGTCAATGCGTCCTCACGGAAGGCACCGCGCCGCCTGGCCTCGGTGGGCGTCAC
TTCCTCGCTGCGCTCAAGTGCGCGGTACAGGGTCGAGCGATGCACGCCAAGCAGTGCAGCCGCCTCTTTC
ACGGTGCGGCCTTCCTGGTCGATCAGCTCGCGGGCGTGCGCGATCTGTGCCGGGGTGAGGGTAGGGCGGG
GGCCAAACTTCACGCCTCGGGCCTTGGCGGCCTCGCGCCCGCTCCGGGTGCGGTCGATGATTAGGGAACG
CTCGAACTCGGCAATGCCGGCGAACACGGTCAACACCATGCGGCCGGCCGGCGTGGTGGTGTCGGCCCAC
GGCTCTGCCAGGCTACGCAGGCCCGCGCCGGCCTCCTGGATGCGCTCGGCAATGTCCAGTAGGTCGCGGG
TGCTGCGGGCCAGGCGGTCTAGCCTGGTCACTGTCACAACGTCGCCAGGGCGTAGGTGGTCAAGCATCCT
GGCCAGCTCCGGGCGGTCGCGCCTGGTGCCGGTGATCTTCTCGGAAAACAGCTTGGTGCAGCCGGCCGCG
TGCAGTTCGGCCCGTTGGTTGGTCAAGTCCTGGTCGTCGGTGCTGACGCGGGCATAGCCCAGCAGGCCAG
CGGCGGCGCTCTTGTTCATGGCGTAATGTCTCCGGTTCTAGTCGCAAGTATTCTACTTTATGCGACTAAA
ACACGCGACAAGAAAACGCCAGGAAAAGGGCAGGGCGGCAGCCTGTCGCGTAACTTAGGACTTGTGCGAC
ATGTCGTTTTCAGAAGACGGCTGCACTGAACGTCAGAAGCCGACTGCACTATAGCAGCGGAGGGGTTGGA
TCAAAGTACTTTGATCCCGAGGGGAACCCTGTGGTTGGCATGCACATACAAATGGACGAACGGATAAACC
TTTTCACGCCCTTTTAAATATCCGTTATTCTAATAAACGCTCTTTTCTCTTAGGTTTACCCGCCAATATA
TCCTGTCAAACACTGATAGTTTAAACTGAAGGCGGGAAACGACAATCTGATCCAAGCTCAAGCTGCTCTA
GCATTCGCCATTCAGGCTGCGCAACTGTTGGGAAGGGCGATCGGTGCGGGCCTCTTCGCTATTACGCCAG
CTGGCGAAAGGGGGATGTGCTGCAAGGCGATTAAGTTGGGTAACGCCAGGGTTTTCCCAGTCACGACGTT
GTAAAACGACGGCCAGTGCCAAGCTTGCATG
