>Addgene plasmid #51517 | pLSLGUS | addgene partial sequence | sequence record 80076 | Neo-R 5'-GCCCAGTCATAGCCGAATAG-3'
CGGCCGGAGAACCTGCGTGCAATCCATCTTGTTCAATCCAGGAGGAAGCCATTTGTACAACCATTCCCAA
GTGTTGATTATTCAGTAACATAATCTTAACTGGGAGATTCTCCACCTTAATAGTTGCTAGCTCCTGCACA
TTCATGATGAAACTGCCATCACCATCAATGTCAACCACAACTTCATCAGGTCTTCCAACAGCCGCACCAA
TAGCAGCGGGCAAACCAAATCCCATCGCTCCTAATCCACCAGATGTCAACCATTGGCGTGGCTTTCTGTA
CTTATAATATTGAGCAGCCCACATCTGGTGCTGCCCAACACCGGTACTTATAATAGCACTCCCATTAGTT
AACTCATCTAGAACCTGGATAGCATATTGCGGAGGAATAGCATCACCAAAAGTTTTAAAATTCAACGGGT
ACTTCACTTTCTGCACCGTCAACTCCTGCCTCCAAGCAGAAAAATCCAACTTCAGTTTACCTTCCTTACT
CTCCAATATCGAATTCAAACCCTGTAACGCCAACTTGATATCCGCACAAATGGAAACATGAGGCTGCTTG
TTCTTTCCAATCTCAGCTGAATCAATATCAATGTGAACAATTTTCGCTCGGCTAGCAAAAGCTTCTAACT
TTCCAGTAACTCTATCATCAAACCTCACCCCAAATGCGAGCAATAAATCACTACTGTCCACAGCATAATT
AGCATAAACAGTACCATGCATACCCAACATTGAAAGGGAAAGCTCATCCCCAGTTGGAAAAGCTCCAAGA
CCCATCAAAGTACTTGCCACGGGGATACCGGTGAGCTCCACGAATCGTCTCAACTCCTCACTCGATTGCG
AACACCCACCCCCCACATACAAAACAGGCTTCTTTGACTCAGAAATAAGCCTAACAATTTGTTCTAAAAG
CATCTCATTGGGCAATTTAGGTAACCTAGACATGTAACCAGGCAACCTCATTGGCTGATCCCAGTCAGGT
ATCACCAATTGTTGCT
