>Addgene plasmid #51517 | pLSLGUS | addgene partial sequence | sequence record 81415 | Tac-promoter 5'-GAGCGGATAACAATTTCACACAGG-3'
CATGATTACGAATTCGAGCTCGGTACCCGGGGATCCTCTAGAGTCGACCTGCAGGGAGGGTCGTACGAAT
AATTCGTATCCAACGGAAATACCTGATACAATATACGCTCCATCAAATACCATCACATCGTATATGCTTT
TATAGTGTGAACACCTTTAACCCTAGTGGGCGGGAAATTTTCTACTTTAAATCTGGACCGCTCGTGCTAA
AGCACTCGCGATAAGGGGGGGCC
