>Addgene plasmid #51517 | pLSLGUS | addgene partial sequence | sequence record 81418 | Neo-F 5'-CGTTGGCTACCCGTGATATT-3'
GCGGCGAATGGGCTGACCGCTTCCTCGTGCTTTACGGTATCGCCGCTCCCGATTCGCAGCGCATCGCCTT
CTATCGCCTTCTTGACGAGTTCTTCTGATAACCGCGGAGAGCTCGAATTTCCCCGATCGTTCAAACATTT
GGCAATAAAGTTTCTTAAGATTGAATCCTGTTGCCGGTCTTGCGATGATTATCATATAATTTCTGTTGAA
TTACGTTAAGCATGTAATAATTAACATGTAATGCATGACGTTATTTATGAGATGGGTTTTTATGATTAGA
GTCCCGCAATTATACATTTAATACGCGATAGAAAACAAAATATAGCGCGCAAACTAGGATAAATTATCGC
GCGCGGTGTCATCTATGTTACTAGATCGTGGGCCTCGAGGATCGATTCTATAAGGCTAACAGAGCACACA
CATACCTGGGGAATCCTTCTAATGAGGCGGAGATCTTTCCTAATATGTTGAAATTTGCAGAGGCTTGTGG
CGTACCTGCTGCGAGAGTGACACACAGGGATGATCTTAGAGCGGCTATTCAAAAGATGTTAGACACTCCT
GGGCCATACTTGTTGGATGTGATTGTACCTCATCAGGAACATGTTCTACCTATGATTCCTACCGGAGGGG
CTTTCAAAGACGTCATCACAGAGGGTGACGGGAGAAGTTCCTATTGACTTTGAGGTGCTACAGAGCTAGT
TCTAGGCCTTGTATTATCTAAAATAAACTTCTATTAAACCAAAAATGTTATGTCTATTAGTTTGTTATTA
GTTTTTCCGTGGCTTTGCTCATTGTCAGTGTTGTACTATTAAGTAGTTGATATTTATGTTTGCTTTAAGT
TTTGCATCATCTCGCTTTGGTTTTGAATGTGAAGGATTTCAGCAATGTTTCATTCTCTATTCGCAACATC
CAGTCGGTATCCGGAGCTCTATGTAGTATGTCTGGAGATTAATTTCTAGTGGAGTAGTTTAGTGCGATAA
AGTTAGCTTGTTCCACATTTTTATTTCGTAACCTGGGTCAGATTGGAACTTCCTCTTTAGGTTGGATGC
